>Addgene plasmid #159091 | pDECKO_GFP_AAVS1_186 | depositor full sequence | sequence record 308784 | Addgene NGS Result
AAGAATGAACAAGAATTATTGGAATTAGATAAATGGGCAAGTTTGTGGAATTGGTTTAACATAACAAATT
GGCTGTGGTATATAAAATTATTCATAATGATAGTAGGAGGCTTGGTAGGTTTAAGAATAGTTTTTGCTGT
ACTTTCTATAGTGAATAGAGTTAGGCAGGGATATTCACCATTATCGTTTCAGACCCACCTCCCAACCCCG
AGGGGACCCAGAGAGGGCCTATTTCCCATGATTCCTTCATATTTGCATATACGATACAAGGCTGTTAGAG
AGATAATTAGAATTAATTTGACTGTAAACACAAAGATATTAGTACAAAATACGTGACGTAGAAAGTAATA
ATTTCTTGGGTAGTTTGCAGTTTTAAAATTATGTTTTAAAATGGACTATCATATGCTTACCGTAACTTGA
AAGTATTTCGATTTCTTGGCTTTATATATCTTGTGGAAAGGACGAAACACCGGACTCTTTAAGGAAAGAA
GGAGTTTTAGAGCTAGAAATAGCAAGTTAAAATAAGGCTAGTCCGTTATCAACTTGAAAAAGTGGCACCG
AGTCGGTGCTTTTTTGAACGCTGACGTCATCAACCCGCTCCAAGGAATCGCGGGCCCAGTGTCACTAGGC
GGGAACACCCAGCGCGCGTGCGCCCTGGCAGGAAGATGGCTGTGAGGGACAGGGGAGTGGCGCCCTGCAA
TATTTGCATGTCGCTATGTGTTCTGGGAAATCACCATAAACGTGAAATGTCTTTGGATTTGGGAGTCTTA
TAAGTTCTGTATGAGACCACTCTTTCCCTCAGTCTGAAGAGCAGAGCCGTTTTAGAGCTAGAAATAGCAA
GTTAAAATAAGGCTAGTCCGTTATCAACTTGAAAAAGTGGCACCGAGTCGGTGCTTTTTTAAGCTTGGCG
TAACTAGATCTTGAGACAAATGGCAGTATTCATCCACAATTTTAAAAGAAAAGGGGGGATTGGGGGGTAC
AGTGCAGGGGAAAGAATAGTAGACATAATAGCAACAGACATACAAACTAAAGAATTACAAAAACAAATTA
CAAAAATTCAAAATTTTCGGGTTTATTACAGGGACAGCAGAGATCCACTTTGGCGCCGGCTCGAGGGGGC
CCGGGTGCAAAGATGGATAAAGTTTTAAACAGAGAGGAATCTTTGCAGCTAATGGACCTTCTAGGTCTTG
AAAGGAGTGGGAATTGGCTCCGGTGCCCGTCAGTGGGCAGAGCGCACATCGCCCACAGTCCCCGAGAAGT
TGGGGGGAGGGGTCGGCAATTGATCCGGTGCCTAGAGAAGGTGGCGCGGGGTAAACTGGGAAAGTGATGT
CGTGTACTGGCTCCGCCTTTTTCCCGAGGGTGGGGGAGAACCGTATATAAGTGCAGTAGTCGCCGTGAAC
GTTCTTTTTCGCAACGGGTTTGCCGCCAGAACACAGGTAAGTGCCGTGTGTGGTTCCCGCGGGCCTGGCC
TCTTTACGGGTTATGGCCCTTGCGTGCCTTGAATTACTTCCACCTGGCTGCAGTACGTGATTCTTGATCC
CGAGCTTCGGGTTGGAAGTGGGTGGGAGAGTTCGAGGCCTTGCGCTTAAGGAGCCCCTTCGCCTCGTGCT
TGAGTTGAGGCCTGGCCTGGGCGCTGGGGCCGCCGCGTGCGAATCTGGTGGCACCTTCGCGCCTGTCTCG
CTGCTTTCGATAAGTCTCTAGCCATTTAAAATTTTTGATGACCTGCTGCGACGCTTTTTTTCTGGCAAGA
TAGTCTTGTAAATGCGGGCCAAGATCTGCACACTGGTATTTCGGTTTTTGGGGCCGCGGGCGGCGACGGG
GCCCGTGCGTCCCAGCGCACATGTTCGGCGAGGCGGGGCCTGCGAGCGCGGCCACCGAGAATCGGACGGG
GGTAGTCTCAAGCTGGCCGGCCTGCTCTGGTGCCTGGCCTCGCGCCGCCGTGTATCGCCCCGCCCTGGGC
GGCAAGGCTGGCCCGGTCGGCACCAGTTGCGTGAGCGGAAAGATGGCCGCTTCCCGGCCCTGCTGCAGGG
AGCTCAAAATGGAGGACGCGGCGCTCGGGAGAGCGGGCGGGTGAGTCACCCACACAAAGGAAAAGGGCCT
TTCCGTCCTCAGCCGTCGCTTCATGTGACTCCACGGAGTACCGGGCGCCGTCCAGGCACCTCGATTAGTT
CTCGAGCTTTTGGAGTACGTCGTCTTTAGGTTGGGGGGAGGGGTTTTATGCGATGGAGTTTCCCCACACT
GAGTGGGTGGAGACTGAAGTTAGGCCAGCTTGGCACTTGATGTAATTCTCCTTGGAATTTGCCCTTTTTG
AGTTTGGATCTTGGTTCATTCTCAAGCCTCAGACAGTGGTTCAAAGTTTTTTTCTTCCATTTCAGGTGTC
GTGACGTACGGCCACCATGACCGAGTACAAGCCCACGGTGCGCCTCGCCACCCGCGACGACGTCCCCAGG
GCCGTACGCACCCTCGCCGCCGCGTTCGCCGACTACCCCGCCACGCGCCACACCGTCGATCCGGACCGCC
ACATCGAGCGGGTCACCGAGCTGCAAGAACTCTTCCTCACGCGCGTCGGGCTCGACATCGGCAAGGTGTG
GGTCGCGGACGACGGCGCCGCCGTGGCGGTCTGGACCACGCCGGAGAGCGTCGAAGCGGGGGCGGTGTTC
GCCGAGATCGGCCCGCGCATGGCCGAGTTGAGCGGTTCCCGGCTGGCCGCGCAGCAACAGATGGAAGGCC
TCCTGGCGCCGCACCGGCCCAAGGAGCCCGCGTGGTTCCTGGCCACCGTCGGAGTCTCGCCCGACCACCA
GGGCAAGGGTCTGGGCAGCGCCGTCGTGCTCCCCGGAGTGGAGGCGGCCGAGCGCGCCGGGGTGCCCGCC
TTCCTGGAGACCTCCGCGCCCCGCAACCTCCCCTTCTACGAGCGGCTCGGCTTCACCGTCACCGCCGACG
TCGAGGTGCCCGAAGGACCGCGCACCTGGTGCATGACCCGCAAGCCCGGTGCCGGATCGGGAGAGGGCAG
AGGAAGTCTGCTAACATGCGGTGACGTCGAGGAGAATCCTGGCCCACCGGTCGCCACCATGGTGAGCAAG
GGCGAGGAGCTGTTCACCGGGGTGGTGCCCATCCTGGTCGAGCTGGACGGCGACGTAAACGGCCACAAGC
TCAGCGTGTCCGGCGAGGGCGAGGGCGATGCCACCTACGGCAAGCTGACCCTGAAGTTCATCTGCACCAC
CGGCAAGCTGCCCGTGCCCTGGCCCACCCTCGTGACCACCCTGACCTACGGCGTGCAGTGCTTCAGCCGC
TACCCCGACCACATGAAGCAGCACGACTTCTTCAAGTCCGCCATGCCCGAAGGCTACGTCCAGGAGCGCA
CCATCTTCTTCAAGGACGACGGCAACTACAAGACCCGCGCCGAGGTGAAGTTCGAGGGCGACACCCTGGT
GAACCGCATCGAGCTGAAGGGCATCGACTTCAAGGAGGACGGCAACATCCTGGGGCACAAGCTGGAGTAC
AACTACAACAGCCACAACGTCTATATCATGGCCGACAAGCAGAAGAACGGCATCAAGGTGAACTTCAAGA
TCCGCCACAACATCGAGGACGGCAGCGTGCAGCTCGCCGACCACTACCAGCAGAACACCCCCATCGGCGA
CGGCCCCGTGCTGCTGCCCGACAACCACTACCTGAGCACCCAGTCCGCCCTGAGCAAAGACCCCAACGAG
AAGCGCGATCACATGGTCCTGCTGGAGTTCGTGACCGCCGCCGGGATCACTCTCGGCATGGACGAGCTGT
ACAAGACGCGTTAAGTCGACAATCAACCTCTGGATTACAAAATTTGTGAAAGATTGACTGGTATTCTTAA
CTATGTTGCTCCTTTTACGCTATGTGGATACGCTGCTTTAATGCCTTTGTATCATGCTATTGCTTCCCGT
ATGGCTTTCATTTTCTCCTCCTTGTATAAATCCTGGTTGCTGTCTCTTTATGAGGAGTTGTGGCCCGTTG
TCAGGCAACGTGGCGTGGTGTGCACTGTGTTTGCTGACGCAACCCCCACTGGTTGGGGCATTGCCACCAC
CTGTCAGCTCCTTTCCGGGACTTTCGCTTTCCCCCTCCCTATTGCCACGGCGGAACTCATCGCCGCCTGC
CTTGCCCGCTGCTGGACAGGGGCTCGGCTGTTGGGCACTGACAATTCCGTGGTGTTGTCGGGGAAATCAT
CGTCCTTTCCTTGGCTGCTCGCCTGTGTTGCCACCTGGATTCTGCGCGGGACGTCCTTCTGCTACGTCCC
TTCGGCCCTCAATCCAGCGGACCTTCCTTCCCGCGGCCTGCTGCCGGCTCTGCGGCCTCTTCCGCGTCTT
CGCCTTCGCCCTCAGACGAGTCGGATCTCCCTTTGGGCCGCCTCCCCGCGTCGACTTTAAGACCAATGAC
TTACAAGGCAGCTGTAGATCTTAGCCACTTTTTAAAAGAAAAGGGGGGACTGGAAGGGCTAATTCACTCC
CAACGAAGACAAGATCTGCTTTTTGCTTGTACTGGGTCTCTCTGGTTAGACCAGATCTGAGCCTGGGAGC
TCTCTGGCTAACTAGGGAACCCACTGCTTAAGCCTCAATAAAGCTTGCCTTGAGTGCTTCAAGTAGTGTG
TGCCCGTCTGTTGTGTGACTCTGGTAACTAGAGATCCCTCAGACCCTTTTAGTCAGTGTGGAAAATCTCT
AGCAGTACGTATAGTAGTTCATGTCATCTTATTATTCAGTATTTATAACTTGCAAAGAAATGAATATCAG
AGAGTGAGAGGAACTTGTTTATTGCAGCTTATAATGGTTACAAATAAAGCAATAGCATCACAAATTTCAC
AAATAAAGCATTTTTTTCACTGCATTCTAGTTGTGGTTTGTCCAAACTCATCAATGTATCTTATCATGTC
TGGCTCTAGCTATCCCGCCCCTAACTCCGCCCATCCCGCCCCTAACTCCGCCCAGTTCCGCCCATTCTCC
GCCCCATGGCTGACTAATTTTTTTTATTTATGCAGAGGCCGAGGCCGCCTCGGCCTCTGAGCTATTCCAG
AAGTAGTGAGGAGGCTTTTTTGGAGGCCTAGGGACGTACCCAATTCGCCCTATAGTGAGTCGTATTACGC
GCGCTCACTGGCCGTCGTTTTACAACGTCGTGACTGGGAAAACCCTGGCGTTACCCAACTTAATCGCCTT
GCAGCACATCCCCCTTTCGCCAGCTGGCGTAATAGCGAAGAGGCCCGCACCGATCGCCCTTCCCAACAGT
TGCGCAGCCTGAATGGCGAATGGG
[124 nt withheld, positions 5275-5398]
C
[91 nt withheld, positions 5400-5490]
A
[49 nt withheld, positions 5492-5540]
CCTTTGACGTTGGAGTCCACGTTCTTT
[37 nt withheld, positions 5568-5604]
ACCCTATCTCGGTCTATTCTTTTGATTTATAAGGGATTTTGCCGATTTCGGCCTATTGGTTAAAAAATGA
GCTGATTTAACAAAAATTTAACGCGAATTTTAACAAAATATTAACGCTTACAATTTAGGTGGCACTTTTC
GGGGAAATGTGCGCGGAACCCCTATTTGTTTATTTTTCTAAATACATTCAAATATGTATCCGCTCATGAG
ACAATAACCCTGATAAATGCTTCAATAATATTGAAAAAGGAAGAGTATGAGTATTCAACATTTCCGTGTC
GCCCTTATTCCCTTTTTTGCGGCATTTTGCCTTCCTGTTTTTGCTCACCCAGAAACGCTGGTGAAAGTAA
AAGATGCTGAAGATCAGTTGGGTGCACGAGTGGGTTACATCGAACTGGATCTCAACAGCGGTAAGATCCT
TGAGAGTTTTCGCCCCGAAGAACGTTTTCCAATGATGAGCACTTTTAAAGTTCTGCTATGTGGCGCGGTA
TTATCCCGTATTGACGCCGGGCAAGAGCAACTCGGTCGCCGCATACACTATTCTCAGAATGACTTGGTTG
AGTACTCACCAGTCACAGAAAAGCATCTTACGGATGGCATGACAGTAAGAGAATTATGCAGTGCTGCCAT
AACCATGAGTGATAACACTGCGGCCAACTTACTTCTGACAACGATCGGAGGACCGAAGGAGCTAACCGCT
TTTTTGCACAACATGGGGGATCATGTAACTCGCCTTGATCGTTGGGAACCGGAGCTGAATGAAGCCATAC
CAAACGACGAGCGTGACACCACGATGCCTGTAGCAATGGCAACAACGTTGCGCAAACTATTAACTGGCGA
ACTACTTACTCTAGCTTCCCGGCAACAATTAATAGACTGGATGGAGGCGGATAAAGTTGCAGGACCACTT
CTGCGCTCGGCCCTTCCGGCTGGCTGGTTTATTGCTGATAAATCTGGAGCCGGTGAGCGTGGGTCTCGCG
GTATCATTGCAGCACTGGGGCCAGATGGTAAGCCCTCCCGTATCGTAGTTATCTACACGACGGGGAGTCA
GGCAACTATGGATGAACGAAATAGACAGATCGCTGAGATAGGTGCCTCACTGATTAAGCATTGGTAACTG
TCAGACCAAGTTTACTCATATATACTTTAGATTGATTTAAAACTTCATTTTTAATTTAAAAGGATCTAGG
TGAAGATCCTTTTTGATAATCTCATGACCAAAATCCCTTAACGTGAGTTTTCGTTCCACTGAGCGTCAGA
CCCCGTAGAAAAGATCAAAGGATCTTCTTGAGATCCTTTTTTTCTGCGCGTAATCTGCTGCTTGCAAACA
AAAAAACCACCGCTACCAGCGGTGGTTTGTTTGCCGGATCAAGAGCTACCAACTCTTTTTCCGAAGGTAA
CTGGCTTCAGCAGAGCGCAGATACCAAATACTGTTCTTCTAGTGTAGCCGTAGTTAGGCCACCACTTCAA
GAACTCTGTAGCACCGCCTACATACCTCGCTCTGCTAATCCTGTTACCAGTGGCTGCTGCCAGTGGCGAT
AAGTCGTGTCTTACCGGGTTGGACTCAAGACGATAGTTACCGGATAAGGCGCAGCGGTCGGGCTGAACGG
GGGGTTCGTGCACACAGCCCAGCTTGGAGCGAACGACCTACACCGAACTGAGATACCTACAGCGTGAGCT
ATGAGAAAGCGCCACGCTTCCCGAAGGGAGAAAGGCGGACAGGTATCCGGTAAGCGGCAGGGTCGGAACA
GGAGAGCGCACGAGGGAGCTTCCAGGGGGAAACGCCTGGTATCTTTATAGTCCTGTCGGGTTTCGCCACC
TCTGACTTGAGCGTCGATTTTTGTGATGCTCGTCAGGGGGGCGGAGCCTATGGAAAAACGCCAGCAACGC
GGCCTTTTTACGGTTCCTGGCCTTTTGCTGGCCTTTTGCTCACATGTTCTTTCCTGCGTTATCCCCTGAT
TCTGTGGATAACCGTATTACCGCCTTTGAGTGAGCTGATACCGCTCGCCGCAGCCGAACGACCGAGCGCA
GCGAGTCAGTGAGCGAGGAAGCGGAAGAGCGCCCAATACGCAAACCGCCTCTCCCCGCGCGTTGGCCGAT
TCATTAATGCAGCTGGCACGACAGGTTTCCCGACTGGAAAGCGGGCAGTGAGCGCAACGCAATTAATGTG
AGTTAGCTCACTCATTAGGCACCCCAGGCTTTACACTTTATGCTTCCGGCTCGTATGTTGTGTGGAATTG
TGAGCGGATAACAATTTCACACAGGAAACAGCTATGACCATGATTACGCCAAGCGCGCAATTAACCCTCA
CTAAAGGGAACAAAAGCTGGAGCTGCAAGCTTAATGTAGTCTTATGCAATACTCTTGTAGTCTTGCAACA
TGGTAACGATGAGTTAGCAACATGCCTTACAAGGAGAGAAAAAGCACCGTGCATGCCGATTGGTGGAAGT
AAGGTGGTACGATCGTGCCTTATTAGGAAGGCAACAGACGGGTCTGACATGGATTGGACGAACCACTGAA
TTGCCGCATTGCAGAGATATTGTATTTAAGTGCCTAGCTCGATACATAAACGGGTCTCTCTGGTTAGACC
AGATCTGAGCCTGGGAGCTCTCTGGCTAACTAGGGAACCCACTGCTTAAGCCTCAATAAAGCTTGCCTTG
AGTGCTTCAAGTAGTGTGTGCCCGTCTGTTGTGTGACTCTGGTAACTAGAGATCCCTCAGACCCTTTTAG
TCAGTGTGGAAAATCTCTAGCAGTGGCGCCCGAACAGGGACTTGAAAGCGAAAGGGAAACCAGAGGAGCT
CTCTCGACGCAGGACTCGGCTTGCTGAAGCGCGCACGGCAAGAGGCGAGGGGCGGCGACTGGTGAGTACG
CCAAAAATTTTGACTAGCGGAGGCTAGAAGGAGAGAGATGGGTGCGAGAGCGTCAGTATTAAGCGGGGGA
GAATTAGATCGCGATGGGAAAAAATTCGGTTAAGGCCAGGGGGAAAGAAAAAATATAAATTAAAACATAT
AGTATGGGCAAGCAGGGAGCTAGAACGATTCGCAGTTAATCCTGGCCTGTTAGAAACATCAGAAGGCTGT
AGACAAATACTGGGACAGCTACAACCATCCCTTCAGACAGGATCAGAAGAACTTAGATCATTATATAATA
CAGTAGCAACCCTCTATTGTGTGCATCAAAGGATAGAGATAAAAGACACCAAGGAAGCTTTAGACAAGAT
AGAGGAAGAGCAAAACAAAAGTAAGACCACCGCACAGCAAGCGGCCGCTGATCTTCAGACCTGGAGGAGG
AGATATGAGGGACAATTGGAGAAGTGAATTATATAAATATAAAGTAGTAAAAATTGAACCATTAGGAGTA
GCACCCACCAAGGCAAAGAGAAGAGTGGTGCAGAGAGAAAAAAGAGCAGTGGGAATAGGAGCTTTGTTCC
TTGGGTTCTTGGGAGCAGCAGGAAGCACTATGGGCGCAGCGTCAATGACGCTGACGGTACAGGCCAGACA
ATTATTGTCTGGTATAGTGCAGCAGCAGAACAATTTGCTGAGGGCTATTGAGGCGCAACAGCATCTGTTG
CAACTCACAGTCTGGGGCATCAAGCAGCTCCAGGCAAGAATCCTGGCTGTGGAAAGATACCTAAAGGATC
AACAGCTCCTGGGGATTTGGGGTTGCTCTGGAAAACTCATTTGCACCACTGCTGTGCCTTGGAATGCTAG
TTGGAGTAATAAATCTCTGGAACAGATTTGGAATCACACGACCTGGATGGAGTGGGACAGAGAAATTAAC
AATTACACAAGCTTAATACACTCCTTAATTGAAGAATCGCAAAACCAGCAAGAA
Features (pLannotate 1.2.2; 33 found; start..end, strand, type, name):
    193..219     +  CDS            Rev (fragment): human immunodeficiency virus 1 (HIV-1) Rev protein; rev; enhances nuclear export of unspliced and incompletely spliced viral mRNAs
    223..463     +  promoter       U6 promoter: RNA polymerase III promoter for human U6 snRNA
    472..493     -  misc_feature   HA-R (fragment): right homology arm from the adeno-associated virus integration site (AAVS1) within intron 1 of the human PPP1R12C gene
    494..569     +  misc_RNA       gRNA scaffold: guide RNA scaffold for the Streptococcus pyogenes CRISPR/Cas9 system
    576..790     +  promoter       H1 promoter: human H1 RNA promoter
    819..894     +  misc_RNA       gRNA scaffold: guide RNA scaffold for the Streptococcus pyogenes CRISPR/Cas9 system
    950..1067    +  misc_feature   cPPT/CTS: central polypurine tract and central termination sequence of HIV-1
   1133..1199    +  CDS            small t antigen (fragment): SV40 (simian virus 40) small t antigen
   1225..1436    +  promoter       EF-1α core promoter: core promoter for human elongation factor EF-1α
   1437..2375    +  intron         EF-1α intron A: intron upstream of the start codon of human EF-1α
   2397..2993    +  CDS            PuroR (fragment): puromycin N-acetyltransferase; pac from Streptomyces; confers resistance to puromycin
   3069..3785    +  CDS            EGFP: EGFP is a basic (constitutively fluorescent) green fluorescent protein published in 1996, derived from Aequorea victoria. It is reported to be a rapidly-maturing weak dimer with moderate acid sensitivity.
   3801..4389    +  misc_feature   WPRE: woodchuck hepatitis virus posttranscriptional regulatory element
   4440..4459    +  misc_feature   cPPT/CTS (fragment): central polypurine tract and central termination sequence of HIV-1
   4461..4694    +  LTR            3' LTR (ΔU3): self-inactivating 3' long terminal repeat (LTR) from HIV-1
   4772..4893    +  polyA_signal   SV40 poly(A) signal: SV40 polyadenylation signal
   4933..5068    +  rep_origin     SV40 ori: SV40 origin of replication
   5089..5107    -  promoter       T7 promoter: promoter for bacteriophage T7 RNA polymerase
   5115..5270    +  CDS            lacZα (fragment): LacZα fragment of β-galactosidase; lacZ fragment
   5275..5703    +  rep_origin     f1 ori (sequence partly withheld): f1 bacteriophage origin of replication; arrow indicates direction of (+) strand synthesis
   5756..5860    +  promoter       AmpR promoter: bla
   5861..6721    +  CDS            AmpR: β-lactamase; bla; confers resistance to ampicillin, carbenicillin, and related antibiotics
   6892..7480    +  rep_origin     ori: high-copy-number ColE1/pMB1/pBR322/pUC origin of replication
   7663..7755    +  CDS            lacI (fragment): lac repressor; lacI; The lac repressor binds to the lac operator to inhibit transcription in E. coli. This inhibition can be relieved by adding lactose or isopropyl-β-D-thiogalactopyranoside (IPTG).
   7768..7789    +  protein_bind   CAP binding site: CAP binding activates transcription in the presence of cAMP. E. coli catabolite activator protein
   7804..7834    +  promoter       lac promoter: promoter for the E. coli lac operon
   7842..7858    +  protein_bind   lac operator: The lac repressor binds to the lac operator to inhibit transcription in E. coli. This inhibition can be relieved by adding lactose or isopropyl-β-D-thiogalactopyranoside (IPTG). lac repressor encoded by lacI
   7903..7921    +  promoter       T3 promoter: promoter for bacteriophage T3 RNA polymerase
   7949..8175    +  promoter       RSV promoter: Rous sarcoma virus enhancer/promoter
   8176..8356    +  LTR            5' LTR (truncated): truncated 5' long terminal repeat (LTR) from HIV-1
   8403..8528    +  misc_feature   HIV-1 Ψ: packaging signal of human immunodeficiency virus type 1
   8512..8875    +  CDS            HIV-1 gag (fragment): gag protein from human immunodeficiency virus 1; gag
   9021..9254    +  misc_feature   RRE: The Rev response element (RRE) of HIV-1 allows for Rev-dependent mRNA export from the nucleus to the cytoplasm.
