[The description below was written by a language model from this plasmid's Addgene catalogue record and pLannotate feature annotations shown in this document.]
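Description:
pDECKO_GFP_AAVS1_186 is a third-generation-style, self-inactivating lentiviral plasmid built on the pDECKO_GFP backbone that expresses a pair of CRISPR guide RNAs for deleting a segment of the human genome. It is propagated in E. coli through a high-copy ColE1/pUC origin with ampicillin resistance (β-lactamase), and it also carries an f1 origin and remnants of a lac/T3/T7 cloning region. The viral portion consists of an RSV promoter fused to a truncated HIV-1 5' LTR, the Ψ packaging signal with a partial gag sequence, the RRE, a cPPT/CTS, WPRE and a ΔU3 3' LTR, followed by an SV40 poly(A) signal and SV40 origin. These elements allow the RNA genome to be packaged when helper functions are supplied in trans, and leave the integrated provirus without LTR promoter activity.

The payload is a dual-guide cassette: a human U6 promoter drives the first guide with an S. pyogenes Cas9 scaffold, and a human H1 promoter drives a second guide with its own scaffold. Both guides target the intron of the AAVS1 locus; the annotation software accordingly matches the first spacer to an AAVS1 homology arm within intron 1 of PPP1R12C. Downstream, an EF-1α core promoter with its intron A drives puromycin N-acetyltransferase followed by EGFP, giving drug selection and fluorescent tracking of transduced cells; the linker between the two coding sequences is not annotated. No Cas9 is annotated, so the nuclease must come from elsewhere. The record describes the construct as a targeting control at a non-essential locus, suited to paired-guide deletion experiments. The sequenced record is 9,438 nt, shorter than the listed backbone size, a discrepancy the record does not explain.
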