Addgene plasmid #159091: pDECKO_GFP_AAVS1_186
Purpose: targeting, non-essential locus control
Depositing lab: Rory Johnson. Depositing organization: Universitaet Bern.
Backbone
  Vector backbone: pDECKO_GFP
  Backbone size w/o insert (bp): 10994
  Vector type: Mammalian Expression, Lentiviral
  Selectable markers: Puromycin
Growth in bacteria
  Bacterial resistance: Ampicillin, 100 μg/mL
  Growth temperature: 37°C
  Growth strain: NEB Stable
  Copy number: High Copy
Gene/Insert
  Gene/Insert name: gRNA
  gRNA/shRNA sequence: targets the intron of the AAVS1 gene, 1:actctttaaggaaagaagga 2:cctcagtctgaagagcagagc
  Species: H. sapiens (human)
  Cloning method: Gibson Cloning
  Sequencing primers: 5′ Unknown
Terms and licenses: Academic/Nonprofit Terms; Industry Terms: Not Available to Industry
Depositor comments: derivative of Addgene plasmid #78534
How to cite: pDECKO_GFP_AAVS1_186 was a gift from Rory Johnson (Addgene plasmid # 159091 ; http://n2t.net/addgene:159091 ; RRID:Addgene_159091)
