>Addgene plasmid #159091 | pDECKO_GFP_AAVS1_186 | addgene partial sequence | sequence record 308785 | Depositor's Sequence - gRNA 1
ACTCTTTAAGGAAAGAAGGA
