>Addgene plasmid #159091 | pDECKO_GFP_AAVS1_186 | depositor partial sequence | sequence record 308786 | Depositor's Sequence - gRNA 2
CCTCAGTCTGAAGAGCAGAGC
